>Addgene plasmid #209259 | pMx/ATP10B(E210Q)-HA | addgene full sequence | sequence record 413357 | Addgene NGS Result
CCCGAAAAGTGCCACCTGCATAATGAAAGACCCCACCTGTAGGTTTGGCAAGCTAGCTTAAGTAACGCCA
TTTTGCAAGGCATGGAAAAATACATAACTGAGAATAGAAAAGTTCAGATCAAGGTCAGGAACAGATGGAA
CAGCTGAATATGGGCCAAACAGGATATCTGTGGTAAGCAGTTCCTGCCCCGGCTCAGGGCCAAGAACAGA
TGGAACAGCTGAATATGGGCCAAACAGGATATCTGTGGTAAGCAGTTCCTGCCCCGGCTCAGGGCCAAGA
ACAGATGGTCCCCAGATGCGGTCCAGCCCTCAGCAGTTTCTAGAGAACCATCAGATGTTTCCAGGGTGCC
CCAAGGACCTGAAATGACCCTGTGCCTTATTTGAACTAACCAATCAGTTCGCTTCTCGCTTCTGTTCGCG
CGCTTCTGCTCCCCGAGCTCAATAAAAGAGCCCACAACCCCTCACTCGGCGCGCCAGTCCTCCGATTGAC
TGAGTCGCCCGGGTACCCGTGTATCCAATAAACCCTCTTGCAGTTGCATCCGACTTGTGGTCTCGCTGTT
CCTTGGGAGGGTCTCCTCTGAGTGATTGACTACCCGTCAGCGGGGGTCTTTCATTTGGGGGCTCGTCCGG
GATCGGGAGACCCCTGCCCAGGGACCACCGACCCACCACCGGGAGGTAAGCTGGCCAGCAACTTATCTGT
GTCTGTCCGATTGTCTAGTGTCTATGACTGATTTTATGCGCCTGCGTCGGTACTAGTTAGCTAACTAGCT
CTGTATCTGGCGGACCCGTGGTGGAACTGACGAGTTCGGAACACCCGGCCGCAACCCTGGGAGACGTCCC
AGGGACTTCGGGGGCCGTTTTTGTGGCCCGACCTGAGTCCAAAAATCCCGATCGTTTTGGACTCTTTGGT
GCACCCCCCTAATAGGAGGGATATGTGGTTCTGGTAGGAGACGAGAACCTAAAACAGTTCCCGCCTCCGT
CTGAATTTTTGCTTTCGGTTTGGGACCGAAGCCGCGCCGCGCGTCTTGTCTGCTGCAGCATCGTTCTGTG
TTGTCTCTGTCTGACTGTGTTTCTGTATTTGTCTGAAAATTAGGGCCAGACTGTTACCACTCCCTTAAGT
TTGACCTTAGGTCACTGGAAAGATGTCGAGCGGATCGCTCACAACCAGTCGGTAGATGTCAAGAAGAGAC
GTTGGGTTACCTTCTGCTCTGCAGAATGGCCAACCTTTAACGTCGGATGGCCGCGAGACGGCACCTTTAA
CCGAGACCTCATCACCCAGGTTAAGATCAAGGTCTTTTCACCTGGCCCGCATGGACACCCAGACCAGGTC
CCCTACATCGTGACCTGGGAAGCCTTGGCTTTTGACCCCCCTCCCTGGGTCAAGCCCTTTGTACACCCTA
AGCCTCCGCCTCCTCTTCCTCCATCCGCCCCGTCTCTCCCCCTTGAACCTCCTCGTTCGACCCCGCCTCG
ATCCTCCCTTTATCCAGCCCTCACTCCTTCTCTAGGCGCCCCCATATGGCCATATGAGATCTTATATGGG
GCACCCCCGCCCCTTGTAAACTTCCCTGACCCTGACATGACAAGAGTTACTAACAGCCCCTCTCTCCAAG
CTCACTTACAGGCTCTCTACTTAGTCCAGCACGAAGTCTGGAGACCTCTGGCGGCAGCCTACCAAGAACA
ACTGGACCGACCGGTGGTACCTCACCCTTACCGAGTCGGCGACACAGTGTGGGTCCGCCGACACCAGACT
AAGAACCTAGAACCTCGCTGGAAAGGACCTTACACAGTCCTGCTGACCACCCCCACCGCCCTCAAAGTAG
ACGGCATCGCAGCTTGGATACACGCCGCCCACGTGAAGGCTGCCGACCCCGGGGGTGGACCATCCTCTAG
ACTGCCGGATCTAGCTAGTTAATTAAGGATCTCTAGTTAAGCTATCAACAAGTTTGTACAAAAAAGCAGG
CTCTTTAAAGGAACCAATTCAGTCGACTGGATCCGGTACCGAATTCACCATGGCCCTCTCAGTGGACTCA
TCGTGGCATCGGTGGCAGTGGAGAGTCAGAGATGGCTTCCCCCATTGTCCATCGGAAACCACACCGCTGC
TCTCTCCAGAGAAAGGGAGACAGAGCTACAACTTGACACAGCAGCGGGTCGTGTTCCCCAACAACAGCAT
ATTCCATCAAGATTGGGAAGAGGTCTCCAGGAGATACCCTGGCAACAGAACCTGCACAACCAAATACACC
CTCTTCACCTTCCTGCCCCGGAATCTCTTTGAGCAATTTCATAGATGGGCTAACCTCTATTTCCTGTTCC
TGGTGATTTTGAACTGGATGCCCTCCATGGAAGTCTTCCACAGAGAAATCACCATGTTACCATTGGCCAT
TGTCCTGTTCGTCATCATGATCAAGGATGGCATGGAGGACTTCAAGAGACACCGCTTTGATAAAGCAATA
AACTGCTCCAACATTCGAATTTATGAAAGAAAAGAGCAGACCTATGTGCAGAAGTGCTGGAAGGATGTGC
GTGTGGGAGACTTCATCCAAATGAAATGCAATGAGATTGTCCCAGCAGACATACTCCTCCTTTTTTCCTC
TGACCCCAATGGGATATGCCATCTGGAAACTGCCAGCTTGGATGGACAGACAAACCTCAAGCAAAGACGT
GTCGTGAAGGGCTTCTCACAGCAGGAGGTACAGTTCGAACCAGAGCTTTTCCACAATACCATCGTGTGTG
AGAAACCCAACAACCACCTCAACAAATTTAAGGGTTATATGGAGCATCCTGACCAGACCAGGACTGGCTT
TGGCTGTGAGAGTCTTCTGCTTCGAGGCTGCACCATCAGAAACACCGAGATGGCTGTTGGCATTGTCATC
TATGCAGGCCATGAGACGAAAGCCATGCTGAACAACAGTGGCCCCCGGTACAAACGCAGCAAGATTGAGC
GGCGCATGAATATAGACATCTTCTTCTGCATTGGGATCCTCATCCTCATGTGCCTTATTGGAGCTGTAGG
TCACAGCATCTGGAATGGGACCTTTGAAGAACACCCTCCCTTCGATGTGCCAGATGCCAATGGCAGCTTC
CTTCCCAGTGCCCTTGGGGGCTTCTACATGTTCCTCACAATGATCATCCTGCTCCAGGTGCTGATCCCCA
TCTCTTTGTATGTCTCCATTGAGCTGGTGAAGCTCGGGCAAGTGTTCTTCTTGAGCAATGACCTTGACCT
GTATGATGAAGAGACCGATTTATCCATTCAATGTCGAGCCCTCAACATCGCAGAGGACTTGGGCCAGATC
CAGTACATCTTCTCCGATAAGACGGGGACCCTGACAGAGAACAAGATGGTGTTCCGACGTTGCACCATCA
TGGGCAGCGAGTATTCTCACCAAGAAAATGCTAAGCGACTGGAGACCCCAAAGGAGCTGGACTCAGATGG
TGAAGAGTGGACCCAATACCAATGCCTGTCCTTCTCGGCTAGATGGGCCCAGGATCCAGCAACTATGAGA
AGCCAAAAAGGTGCTCAGCCTCTGAGGAGGAGCCAGAGTGCCCGGGTGCCCATCCAGGGCCACTACCGGC
AAAGGTCTATGGGGCACCGTGAAAGCTCACAGCCTCCTGTGGCCTTCAGCAGCTCCATAGAAAAAGATGT
AACTCCAGATAAAAACCTACTGACCAAGGTTCGAGATGCTGCCCTGTGGTTGGAGACCTTGTCAGACAGC
AGACCTGCCAAGGCTTCCCTCTCCACCACCTCCTCCATTGCTGATTTCTTCCTTGCCTTAACCATCTGCA
ACTCTGTCATGGTGTCCACAACCACCGAGCCCAGGCAGAGGGTCACCATCAAACCCTCAAGCAAGGCTCT
GGGGACGTCCCTGGAGAAGATTCAGCAGCTCTTCCAGAAGTTGAAGCTATTGAGCCTCAGCCAGTCATTC
TCATCCACTGCACCCTCTGACACAGACCTCGGGGAGAGCTTAGGGGCCAACGTGGCCACCACAGACTCGG
ATGAGAGAGATGATGCATCTGTGTGCAGTGGAGGTGACTCCACTGATGACGGTGGCTACAGGAGCAGCAT
GTGGGACCAGGGCGACATCCTGGAGTCTGGGTCAGGCACTTCCTTGGAGGAGGCATTGGAGGCCCCAGCC
ACAGACCTGGCCAGGCCTGAGTTCTGTTACGAGGCTGAGAGCCCTGATGAGGCCGCCCTGGTGCACGCTG
CCCATGCCTACAGCTTCACACTAGTGTCCCGGACACCTGAGCAGGTGACTGTGCGCCTGCCCCAGGGCAC
CTGCCTCACCTTCAGCCTCCTCTGCACCCTGGGCTTTGACTCTGTCAGGAAGAGAATGTCTGTGGTTGTG
AGGCACCCACTGACTGGCGAGATTGTTGTCTACACCAAGGGTGCTGACTCGGTCATCATGGACCTGCTGG
AAGACCCAGCCTGCGTACCTGACATTAATATGGAAAAGAAGCTGAGAAAAATCCGAGCCCGGACCCAAAA
GCATCTAGACTTGTATGCAAGAGATGGCCTGCGCACACTATGCATTGCCAAGAAGGTTGTAAGCGAAGAG
GACTTCCGGAGATGGGCCAGTTTCCGGCGTGAGGCTGAGGCATCCCTCGACAACCGAGATGAGCTTCTCA
TGGAAACTGCACAGCATCTGGAGAATCAACTCACCTTACTTGGAGCCACTGGGATCGAAGACCGGCTGCA
GGAAGGAGTTCCAGATACGATTGCCACTCTGCGGGAGGCTGGGATCCAGCTCTGGGTCCTGACTGGAGAT
AAGCAGGAGACAGCGGTCAACATTGCCCATTCCTGCAGACTGTTAAATCAGACCGACACTGTTTATACCA
TCAATACAGAGAATCAGGAGACCTGTGAATCCATCCTCAATTGTGCATTGGAAGAGCTAAAGCAATTTCG
TGAACTACAGAAGCCAGACCGCAAGCTCTTTGGATTCCGCTTACCTTCCAAGACACCATCCATCACCTCA
GAAGCTGTGGTTCCAGAAGCTGGATTGGTCATCGATGGGAAGACATTGAATGCCATCTTCCAGGGAAAGC
TAGAGAAGAAGTTTCTGGAATTGACCCAGTATTGTCGGTCCGTCCTGTGCTGCCGCTCCACGCCACTCCA
GAAGAGTATGATAGTCAAGCTGGTGCGAGACAAGTTGCGCGTCATGACCCTTTCCATAGGTGATGGAGCA
AATGATGTAAGCATGATTCAAGCTGCTGATATTGGAATTGGAATATCTGGACAGGAAGGCATGCAGGCTG
TCATGTCCAGCGACTTTGCCATCACCCGCTTTAAGCATCTCAAGAAGTTGCTGCTCGTGCATGGCCACTG
GTGTTACTCGCGCCTGGCCAGGATGGTGGTGTACTACCTCTACAAGAACGTGTGCTACGTCAACCTGCTC
TTCTGGTATCAGTTCTTCTGTGGTTTCTCCAGCTCCACCATGATTGATTACTGGCAGATGATATTCTTCA
ATCTCTTCTTTACCTCCTTGCCTCCTCTTGTCTTTGGAGTCCTTGACAAAGACATCTCTGCAGAAACACT
CCTGGCATTGCCTGAGCTATACAAGAGTGGCCAGAACTCTGAGTGCTATAACCTGTCGACTTTCTGGATT
TCTATGGTGGATGCATTCTACCAGAGCCTCATCTGTTTCTTTATCCCTTACCTGGCCTATAAGGGCTCTG
ATATAGATGTCTTTACCTTTGGGACACCAATCAACACCATCTCCCTCACCACAATCCTTTTGCACCAGGC
AATGGAAATGAAGACATGGACCATTTTCCACGGAGTCGTGCTCCTCGGCAGCTTCCTGATGTACTTTCTG
GTATCCCTCCTGTACAATGCCACCTGCGTCATCTGCAACAGCCCCACCAATCCCTATTGGGTGATGGAAG
GCCAGCTCTCAAACCCCACTTTCTACCTCGTCTGCTTTCTCACACCAGTTGTTGCTCTTCTCCCAAGATA
CTTTTTCCTGTCTCTGCAAGGAACTTGTGGGAAGTCTCTAATCTCAAAAGCTCAGAAAATTGACAAACTC
CCCCCAGACAAAAGAAACCTGGAAATCCAGAGTTGGAGAAGCAGACAGAGGCCTGCCCCTGTCCCCGAAG
TGGCTCGACCAACTCACCACCCAGTGTCATCTATCACAGGACAGGACTTCAGTGCCAGCACCCCAAAGAG
CTCTAACCCTCCCAAGAGGAAGCATGTGGAAGAGTCAGTACTCCACGAACAGAGATGTGGCACGGAGTGC
ATGAGGGATGACTCATGCTCAGGGGACTCCTCAGCTCAACTCTCATCCGGGGAGCACCTGCTGGGACCTA
ACAGGATAATGGCCTACTCAAGAGGACAGACTGATATGTGCCGGTGCTCAAAGAGGAGCAGCCATCGCCG
ATCCCAGAGTTCACTGACCATCTCGAGATATCTAGACCCAGCTTTCTTGTACAAAGTGGTTGATCTAGAG
GGCCCGCGGTTCGAACTCGAGTATCCATACGATGTACCAGACTACGCAGAGATCCACTAGTTCAATTCCA
GCTGAGCGCCGGTCGCTACCATTACCAGTTGGTCTGGTGTCAAAAATAATAATAACCGGGCAGGCCATGT
CTGCCCGTATTTCGCGTAAGGAAATCCATTATGTACTATTTAAACTCGAGCGGCCGCCAGCACAGTGGTC
GACTGTGGAATGTGTGTCAGTTAGGGTGTGGAAAGTCCCCAGGCTCCCCAGCAGGCAGAAGTATGCAAAG
CATGCATCTCAATTAGTCAGCAACCAGGTGTGGAAAGTCCCCAGGCTCCCCAGCAGGCAGAAGTATGCAA
AGCATGCATCTCAATTAGTCAGCAACCATAGTCCCGCCCCTAACTCCGCCCATCCCGCCCCTAACTCCGC
CCAGTTCCGCCCATTCTCCGCCCCATGGCTGACTAATTTTTTTTATTTATGCAGAGGCCGAGGCCGCCTC
GGCCTCTGAGCTATTCCAGAAGTAGTGAGGAGGCTTTTTTGGAGGCCTAGGCTTTTGCAAAAAGCTTCAC
GCTGCCGCAAGCACTCAGGGCGCAAGGGCTGCTAAAGGAAGCGGAACACGTAGAAAGCCAGTCCGCAGAA
ACGGTGCTGACCCCGGATGAATGTCAGCTACTGGGCTATCTGGACAAGGGAAAACGCAAGCGCAAAGAGA
AAGCAGGTAGCTTGCAGTGGGCTTACATGGCGATAGCTAGACTGGGCGGTTTTATGGACAGCAAGCGAAC
CGGAATTGCCAGCTGGGGCGCCCTCTGGTAAGGTTGGGAAGCCCTGCAAAGTAAACTGGATGGCTTTCTT
GCCGCCAAGGATCTGATGGCGCAGGGGATCAAGATCTGATCAAGAGACAGGATGAGGATCGTTTCGCATG
ATTGAACAAGATGGATTGCACGCAGGTTCTCCGGCCGCTTGGGTGGAGAGGCTATTCGGCTATGACTGGG
CACAACAGACAATCGGCTGCTCTGATGCCGCCGTGTTCCGGCTGTCAGCGCAGGGGCGCCCGGTTCTTTT
TGTCAAGACCGACCTGTCCGGTGCCCTGAATGAACTGCAGGACGAGGCAGCGCGGCTATCGTGGCTGGCC
ACGACGGGCGTTCCTTGCGCAGCTGTGCTCGACGTTGTCACTGAAGCGGGAAGGGACTGGCTGCTATTGG
GCGAAGTGCCGGGGCAGGATCTCCTGTCATCTCACCTTGCTCCTGCCGAGAAAGTATCCATCATGGCTGA
TGCAATGCGGCGGCTGCATACGCTTGATCCGGCTACCTGCCCATTCGACCACCAAGCGAAACATCGCATC
GAGCGAGCACGTACTCGGATGGAAGCCGGTCTTGTCGATCAGGATGATCTGGACGAAGAGCATCAGGGGC
TCGCGCCAGCCGAACTGTTCGCCAGGCTCAAGGCGCGCATGCCCGACGGCGAGGATCTCGTCGTGACCCA
TGGCGATGCCTGCTTGCCGAATATCATGGTGGAAAATGGCCGCTTTTCTGGATTCATCGACTGTGGCCGG
CTGGGTGTGGCGGACCGCTATCAGGACATAGCGTTGGCTACCCGTGATATTGCTGAAGAGCTTGGCGGCG
AATGGGCTGACCGCTTCCTCGTGCTTTACGGTATCGCCGCTCCCGATTCGCAGCGCATCGCCTTCTATCG
CCTTCTTGACGAGTTCTTCTGAGCGGGACTCTGGGGTTCGCATCGTCGACGATAAAATAAAAGATTTTAT
TTAGTCTCCAGAAAAAGGGGGGAATGAAAGACCCCACCTGTAGGTTTGGCAAGCTAGCTTAAGTAACGCC
ATTTTGCAAGGCATGGAAAAATACATAACTGAGAATAGAGAAGTTCAGATCAAGGTCAGGAACAGATGGA
ACAGCTGAATATGGGCCAAACAGGATATCTGTGGTAAGCAGTTCCTGCCCCGGCTCAGGGCCAAGAACAG
ATGGAACAGCTGAATATGGGCCAAACAGGATATCTGTGGTAAGCAGTTCCTGCCCCGGCTCAGGGCCAAG
AACAGATGGTCCCCAGATGCGGTCCAGCCCTCAGCAGTTTCTAGAGAACCATCAGATGTTTCCAGGGTGC
CCCAAGGACCTGAAATGACCCTGTGCCTTATTTGAACTAACCAATCAGTTCGCTTCTCGCTTCTGTTCGC
GCGCTTCTGCTCCCCGAGCTCAATAAAAGAGCCCACAACCCCTCACTCGGCGCGCCAGTCCTCCGATTGA
CTGAGTCGCCCGGGTACCCGTGTATCCAATAAACCCTCTTGCAGTTGCATCCGACTTGTGGTCTCGCTGT
TCCTTGGGAGGGTCTCCTCTGAGTGATTGACTACCCGTCAGCGGGGGTCTTTCACATGCAGCATGTATCA
AAATTAATTTGGTTTTTTTTCTTAAGTATTTACATTAAATGGCCATAGTTGCATTAATGAATCGGCCAAC
GCGCGGGGAGAGGCGGTTTGCGTATTGGGCGCTCTTCCGCTTCCTCGCTCACTGACTCGCTGCGCTCGGT
CGTTCGGCTGCGGCGAGCGGTATCAGCTCACTCAAAGGCGGTAATACGGTTATCCACAGAATCAGGGGAT
AACGCAGGAAAGAACATGTGAGCAAAAGGCCAGCAAAAGGCCAGGAACCGTAAAAAGGCCGCGTTGCTGG
CGTTTTTCCATAGGCTCCGCCCCCCTGACGAGCATCACAAAAATCGACGCTCAAGTCAGAGGTGGCGAAA
CCCGACAGGACTATAAAGATACCAGGCGTTTCCCCCTGGAAGCTCCCTCGTGCGCTCTCCTGTTCCGACC
CTGCCGCTTACCGGATACCTGTCCGCCTTTCTCCCTTCGGGAAGCGTGGCGCTTTCTCATAGCTCACGCT
GTAGGTATCTCAGTTCGGTGTAGGTCGTTCGCTCCAAGCTGGGCTGTGTGCACGAACCCCCCGTTCAGCC
CGACCGCTGCGCCTTATCCGGTAACTATCGTCTTGAGTCCAACCCGGTAAGACACGACTTATCGCCACTG
GCAGCAGCCACTGGTAACAGGATTAGCAGAGCGAGGTATGTAGGCGGTGCTACAGAGTTCTTGAAGTGGT
GGCCTAACTACGGCTACACTAGAAGAACAGTATTTGGTATCTGCGCTCTGCTGAAGCCAGTTACCTTCGG
AAAAAGAGTTGGTAGCTCTTGATCCGGCAAACAAACCACCGCTGGTAGCGGTGGTTTTTTTGTTTGCAAG
CAGCAGATTACGCGCAGAAAAAAAGGATCTCAAGAAGATCCTTTGATCTTTTCTACGGGGTCTGACGCTC
AGTGGAACGAAAACTCACGTTAAGGGATTTTGGTCATGAGATTATCAAAAAGGATCTTCACCTAGATCCT
TTTGCGGCCGGCCGCAAATCAATCTAAAGTATATATGAGTAAACTTGGTCTGACAGTTACCAATGCTTAA
TCAGTGAGGCACCTATCTCAGCGATCTGTCTATTTCGTTCATCCATAGTTGCCTGACTCCCCGTCGTGTA
GATAACTACGATACGGGAGGGCTTACCATCTGGCCCCAGTGCTGCAATGATACCGCGAGACCCACGCTCA
CCGGCTCCAGATTTATCAGCAATAAACCAGCCAGCCGGAAGGGCCGAGCGCAGAAGTGGTCCTGCAACTT
TATCCGCCTCCATCCAGTCTATTAATTGTTGCCGGGAAGCTAGAGTAAGTAGTTCGCCAGTTAATAGTTT
GCGCAACGTTGTTGCCATTGCTACAGGCATCGTGGTGTCACGCTCGTCGTTTGGTATGGCTTCATTCAGC
TCCGGTTCCCAACGATCAAGGCGAGTTACATGATCCCCCATGTTGTGCAAAAAAGCGGTTAGCTCCTTCG
GTCCTCCGATCGTTGTCAGAAGTAAGTTGGCCGCAGTGTTATCACTCATGGTTATGGCAGCACTGCATAA
TTCTCTTACTGTCATGCCATCCGTAAGATGCTTTTCTGTGACTGGTGAGTACTCAACCAAGTCATTCTGA
GAATAGTGTATGCGGCGACCGAGTTGCTCTTGCCCGGCGTCAATACGGGATAATACCGCGCCACATAGCA
GAACTTTAAAAGTGCTCATCATTGGAAAACGTTCTTCGGGGCGAAAACTCTCAAGGATCTTACCGCTGTT
GAGATCCAGTTCGATGTAACCCACTCGTGCACCCAACTGATCTTCAGCATCTTTTACTTTCACCAGCGTT
TCTGGGTGAGCAAAAACAGGAAGGCAAAATGCCGCAAAAAAGGGAATAAGGGCGACACGGAAATGTTGAA
TACTCATACTCTTCCTTTTTCAATATTATTGAAGCATTTATCAGGGTTATTGTCTCATGAGCGGATACAT
ATTTGAATGTATTTAGAAAAATAAACAAATAGGGGTTCCGCGCACATTTC
Features (pLannotate 1.2.2; 16 found; start..end, strand, type, name):
     22..615     +  LTR            LTR: long terminal repeat from Moloney murine leukemia virus
    678..877     +  misc_feature   MMLV Ψ: packaging signal of Moloney murine leukemia virus (MMLV)
    929..1017    +  misc_feature   MESV Ψ (fragment): packaging signal of murine embryonic stem cell virus
   1094..1510    +  CDS            gag (truncated): truncated Moloney murine leukemia virus (MMLV) gag gene lacking the start codon
   1520..1894    +  misc_feature   pol region: Moloney murine leukemia virus (MMLV) pol region containing the splice acceptor site
   1938..1962    +  protein_bind   attB1: mutant version of attB; recombination site for the Gateway® BP reaction BP Clonase™
   2010..6392    +  CDS            ATP10B: AT10B_HUMAN - Also known as ATPVB, KIAA0715. Experimental evidence at protein level: Swiss-Prot protein existence level 1. Catalytic component of a P4-ATPase flippase complex, which catalyzes the hydrolysis of ATP coupled to the transport of glucosylceramide (GlcCer) from the outer to the inner leaflet of lysosome membranes. Plays an important role in the maintenance of lysosome membrane integrity and function in cortical neurons. From Homo sapiens (Human).
   6406..6430    -  protein_bind   attB2: mutant version of attB; recombination site for the Gateway® BP reaction BP Clonase™
   6662..6991    +  promoter       SV40 promoter: SV40 enhancer and early promoter
   6993..7316    +  CDS            tnpA (fragment): TN5P_ECOLX - Also known as tnp. Experimental evidence at protein level: Swiss-Prot protein existence level 1. Mediates transposition of transposon Tn5 by a 'cut and paste' mechanism. First, the monomeric transposase binds the 19 bp inverted DNA repeats flanking the transposon. Then, dimerization of the DNA- bound transposase creates a synaptic DNA complex. After nicking of the first DNA strand, excision of the transposon proceeds through a series of intermediates. The transposase then mediates the insertion of the transposon at a new site by strand transfer. The activity of the wild- type tran
   7348..8139    +  CDS            neo: KKA2_KLEPN - Also known as kan, nptII. Experimental evidence at protein level: Swiss-Prot protein existence level 1. Resistance to kanamycin, neomycin, paromomycin, ribostamycin, butirosin and gentamicin B. From Klebsiella pneumoniae.
   8213..8804    +  LTR            LTR: long terminal repeat from Moloney murine leukemia virus
   8870..8922    -  CDS            lacI (fragment): lac repressor; lacI; The lac repressor binds to the lac operator to inhibit transcription in E. coli. This inhibition can be relieved by adding lactose or isopropyl-β-D-thiogalactopyranoside (IPTG).
   9105..9693    -  rep_origin     ori: high-copy-number ColE1/pMB1/pBR322/pUC origin of replication
   9857..10717   -  CDS            AmpR: β-lactamase; bla; confers resistance to ampicillin, carbenicillin, and related antibiotics
  10718..10822   -  promoter       AmpR promoter: bla
