[The description below was written by a language model from this plasmid's Addgene catalogue record and pLannotate feature annotations shown in this document.]
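Description:
pMx/ATP10B(E210Q)-HA is a Moloney murine leukemia virus-based retroviral vector on the pMx backbone, built for mammalian expression of a mutant form of human ATP10B. It is maintained in E. coli through a high-copy ColE1/pUC-type origin and an ampicillin resistance gene (β-lactamase with its own bla promoter). The viral portion is bounded by two MMLV long terminal repeats. Downstream of the 5' LTR lie the MMLV packaging signal (with a fragment annotated as MESV Ψ), a truncated gag sequence lacking its start codon, and a pol region carrying the splice acceptor. Together these elements allow the genomic transcript to be packaged into virions when gag, pol and env are supplied in trans by a packaging system, and they allow expression of the downstream insert from the LTR.

The ATP10B coding sequence sits between attB1 and attB2 sites, consistent with the recorded Gateway cloning. No separate internal promoter is annotated upstream of it, so transcription is presumably LTR-driven. ATP10B is the catalytic subunit of a P4-ATPase lipid flippase. The insert carries the E210Q substitution and a C-terminal HA epitope tag for detection, although the tag is not annotated separately in the feature table. The record does not state the functional consequence of the mutation. Downstream of the insert, an SV40 enhancer/early promoter drives a neomycin phosphotransferase gene, preceded by a small Tn5-derived fragment, which permits G418 selection of transduced cells. The construct is suited to generating stably expressing mammalian cell lines for comparing the mutant with wild-type flippase in studies of phospholipid translocation and membrane dynamics.
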