Addgene plasmid #209259: pMx/ATP10B(E210Q)-HA
Purpose: Mammalian expression of ATP10B mutant E210Q
Depositing lab: Hye-Won Shin. Depositing organization: Kyoto University, Graduate School of Pharmaceutical Sciences. Publication: Phospholipid Flippase ATP10A Translocates Phosphatidylcholine and Is Involved in Plasma Membrane Dynamics. Naito T, Takatsu H, Miyano R, Takada N, Nakayama K, Shin HW. J Biol Chem. 2015 Jun 12;290(24):15004-17. doi: 10.1074/jbc.M115.655191. Epub 2015 May 6. PubMed 25947375.
Backbone
  Vector backbone: pMx
  Vector type: Retroviral
Growth in bacteria
  Bacterial resistance: Ampicillin, 100 μg/mL
  Growth temperature: 30°C
  Growth strain: NEB Stable
  Copy number: Unknown
Gene/Insert
  Gene/Insert name: ATP10B
  Species: H. sapiens (human)
  Mutation: E210Q
  Entrez Gene: ATP10B (a.k.a. ATPVB)
  Tag / fusion protein: HA (C terminal on insert)
  Cloning method: Gateway Cloning
Terms and licenses: Academic/Nonprofit Terms; Industry Terms: Not Available to Industry
How to cite: pMx/ATP10B(E210Q)-HA was a gift from Hye-Won Shin (Addgene plasmid # 209259 ; http://n2t.net/addgene:209259 ; RRID:Addgene_209259)
